Addgene plasmid #46638: AB.pCCL.sin.cPPT.U6.miR-92a-Decoy.hPGK.GFP.WPRE
Depositing lab: Brian Brown. Depositing organization: Icahn School of Medicine at Mount Sinai. Publication: High-throughput assessment of microRNA activity and function using microRNA sensor and decoy libraries. Mullokandov G, Baccarini A, Ruzo A, Jayaprakash AD, Tung N, Israelow B, Evans MJ, Sachidanandam R, Brown BD. Nat Methods. 2012 Jul 1;9(8):840-6. doi: 10.1038/nmeth.2078. PubMed 22751203.
Backbone
  Vector backbone: AB.pCCLsin.PPT.U6.hPGK.GFP.wpre
  Backbone size w/o insert (bp): 8233
  Vector type: Lentiviral
  Selectable markers: eGFP
Growth in bacteria
  Bacterial resistance: Ampicillin, 100 μg/mL
  Growth temperature: 37°C
  Growth strain: Stbl3
  Copy number: High Copy
Gene/Insert
  Gene/Insert name: miR-92a Decoy (alt name: 8257)
  Species: M. musculus (mouse)
  Insert size (bp): 79
  Promoter: hU6
  Cloning method: Restriction Enzyme; 5′ cloning site BsmBI (destroyed during cloning); 3′ cloning site BsmBI (destroyed during cloning)
  Sequencing primers: 5′ CATAATAGCAACAGACATAC; 3′ pBluescriptSK_primer
Terms and licenses: Academic/Nonprofit Terms; Industry Terms: Not Available to Industry
Depositor comments: Depositor Website: http://www.mountsinai.org/profiles/brian-d-brown/ Please cite Mullokandov, Baccarini, Ruzo et al. Nature Methods 2013.
How to cite: AB.pCCL.sin.cPPT.U6.miR-92a-Decoy.hPGK.GFP.WPRE was a gift from Brian Brown (Addgene plasmid # 46638 ; http://n2t.net/addgene:46638 ; RRID:Addgene_46638)
