[The description below was written by a language model from this plasmid's Addgene catalogue record.]
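Description:
AB.pCCL.sin.cPPT.U6.miR-92a-Decoy.hPGK.GFP.WPRE is a lentiviral transfer vector built on the pCCL self-inactivating (sin) backbone and designed to deliver a microRNA decoy against miR-92a. It is maintained in bacteria as a high-copy, ampicillin-resistant plasmid. The recorded host is a recombination-deficient strain, a common choice for keeping the repeated LTR sequences of lentiviral plasmids stable. The empty backbone is listed at about 8.2 kb. As the name indicates, it carries a central polypurine tract (cPPT), which aids nuclear import of the viral genome and transduction efficiency, and a WPRE, which enhances post-transcriptional expression of the transgene transcript. The self-inactivating design means the integrated provirus lacks LTR promoter activity, so expression depends on the internal promoters.

The payload consists of two independent expression units. A human U6 RNA polymerase III promoter drives a short 79 bp insert, the miR-92a decoy (species recorded as mouse). It was cloned between BsmBI sites that were destroyed in the process. Decoy transcripts of this kind carry target sites complementary to the microRNA, so abundant U6-driven expression is intended to sequester miR-92a and relieve repression of its natural targets. Downstream, the human PGK promoter drives eGFP, which is the only marker for mammalian cells and allows transduced cells to be identified or sorted by fluorescence rather than by drug selection. The construct comes from work on microRNA sensor and decoy libraries for high-throughput assessment of microRNA activity and function, and it is suited to stable loss-of-function studies of miR-92a. No feature table was provided, so element positions and the exact decoy architecture are not stated in the record.
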