>Addgene plasmid #46638 | AB.pCCL.sin.cPPT.U6.miR-92a-Decoy.hPGK.GFP.WPRE | depositor partial sequence | sequence record 65979 | miR-92a Decoy
CATCAACCAGGCCGGGAGTAGTGCAATACAAGTATTCTGGTCACAGAATACAACCAGGCCGGGAGTAGTG
CAATACAAG
