>Addgene plasmid #46638 | AB.pCCL.sin.cPPT.U6.miR-92a-Decoy.hPGK.GFP.WPRE | depositor partial sequence | sequence record 65980 | empty backbone
AATGCTTCAATAATATTGAAAAAGGAAGAGTATGAGTATTCAACATTTCCGTGTCGCCCTTATTCCCTTT
TTTGCGGCATTTTGCCTTCCTGTTTTTGCTCACCCAGAAACGCTGGTGAAAGTAAAAGATGCTGAAGATC
AGTTGGGTGCACGAGTGGGTTACATCGAACTGGATCTCAACAGCGGTAAGATCCTTGAGAGTTTTCGCCC
CGAAGAACGTTTTCCAATGATGAGCACTTTTAAAGTTCTGCTATGTGGCGCGGTATTATCCCGTATTGAC
GCCGGGCAAGAGCAACTCGGTCGCCGCATACACTATTCTCAGAATGACTTGGTTGAGTACTCACCAGTCA
CAGAAAAGCATCTTACGGATGGCATGACAGTAAGAGAATTATGCAGTGCTGCCATAACCATGAGTGATAA
CACTGCGGCCAACTTACTTCTGACAACGATCGGAGGACCGAAGGAGCTAACCGCTTTTTTGCACAACATG
GGGGATCATGTAACTCGCCTTGATCGTTGGGAACCGGAGCTGAATGAAGCCATACCAAACGACGAGCGTG
ACACCACGATGCCTGTAGCAATGGCAACAACGTTGCGCAAACTATTAACTGGCGAACTACTTACTCTAGC
TTCCCGGCAACAATTAATAGACTGGATGGAGGCGGATAAAGTTGCAGGACCACTTCTGCGCTCGGCCCTT
CCGGCTGGCTGGTTTATTGCTGATAAATCTGGAGCCGGTGAGCGTGGGTCTCGCGGTATCATTGCAGCAC
TGGGGCCAGATGGTAAGCCCTCCCGTATCGTAGTTATCTACACGACGGGGAGTCAGGCAACTATGGATGA
ACGAAATAGACAGATCGCTGAGATAGGTGCCTCACTGATTAAGCATTGGTAACTGTCAGACCAAGTTTAC
TCATATATACTTTAGATTGATTTAAAACTTCATTTTTAATTTAAAAGGATCTAGGTGAAGATCCTTTTTG
ATAATCTCATGACCAAAATCCCTTAACGTGAGTTTTCGTTCCACTGAGCGTCAGACCCCGTAGAAAAGAT
CAAAGGATCTTCTTGAGATCCTTTTTTTCTGCGCGTAATCTGCTGCTTGCAAACAAAAAAACCACCGCTA
CCAGCGGTGGTTTGTTTGCCGGATCAAGAGCTACCAACTCTTTTTCCGAAGGTAACTGGCTTCAGCAGAG
CGCAGATACCAAATACTGTCCTTCTAGTGTAGCCGTAGTTAGGCCACCACTTCAAGAACTCTGTAGCACC
GCCTACATACCTCGCTCTGCTAATCCTGTTACCAGTGGCTGCTGCCAGTGGCGATAAGTCGTGTCTTACC
GGGTTGGACTCAAGACGATAGTTACCGGATAAGGCGCAGCGGTCGGGCTGAACGGGGGGTTCGTGCACAC
AGCCCAGCTTGGAGCGAACGACCTACACCGAACTGAGATACCTACAGCGTGAGCTATGAGAAAGCGCCAC
GCTTCCCGAAGGGAGAAAGGCGGACAGGTATCCGGTAAGCGGCAGGGTCGGAACAGGAGAGCGCACGAGG
GAGCTTCCAGGGGGAAACGCCTGGTATCTTTATAGTCCTGTCGGGTTTCGCCACCTCTGACTTGAGCGTC
GATTTTTGTGATGCTCGTCAGGGGGGCGGAGCCTATGGAAAAACGCCAGCAACGCGGCCTTTTTACGGTT
CCTGGCCTTTTGCTGGCCTTTTGCTCACATGTTCTTTCCTGCGTTATCCCCTGATTCTGTGGATAACCGT
ATTACCGCCTTTGAGTGAGCTGATACCGCTCGCCGCAGCCGAACGACCGAGCGCAGCGAGTCAGTGAGCG
AGGAAGCGGAAGAGCGCCCAATACGCAAACCGCCTCTCCCCGCGCGTTGGCCGATTCATTAATGCAGCTG
GCACGACAGGTTTCCCGACTGGAAAGCGGGCAGTGAGCGCAACGCAATTAATGTGAGTTAGCTCACTCAT
TAGGCACCCCAGGCTTTACACTTTATGCTTCCGGCTCGTATGTTGTGTGGAATTGTGAGCGGATAACAAT
TTCACACAGGAAACAGCTATGACCATGATTACGCCAAGCGCGCAATTAACCCTCACTAAAGGGAACAAAA
GCTGGAGCTGCAAGCTTGGCCATTGCATACGTTGTATCCATATCATAATATGTACATTTATATTGGCTCA
TGTCCAACATTACCGCCATGTTGACATTGATTATTGACTAGTTATTAATAGTAATCAATTACGGGGTCAT
TAGTTCATAGCCCATATATGGAGTTCCGCGTTACATAACTTACGGTAAATGGCCCGCCTGGCTGACCGCC
CAACGACCCCCGCCCATTGACGTCAATAATGACGTATGTTCCCATAGTAACGCCAATAGGGACTTTCCAT
TGACGTCAATGGGTGGAGTATTTACGGTAAACTGCCCACTTGGCAGTACATCAAGTGTATCATATGCCAA
GTACGCCCCCTATTGACGTCAATGACGGTAAATGGCCCGCCTGGCATTATGCCCAGTACATGACCTTATG
GGACTTTCCTACTTGGCAGTACATCTACGTATTAGTCATCGCTATTACCATGGTGATGCGGTTTTGGCAG
TACATCAATGGGCGTGGATAGCGGTTTGACTCACGGGGATTTCCAAGTCTCCACCCCATTGACGTCAATG
GGAGTTTGTTTTGGCACCAAAATCAACGGGACTTTCCAAAATGTCGTAACAACTCCGCCCCATTGACGCA
AATGGGCGGTAGGCGTGTACGGTGGGAGGTCTATATAAGCAGAGCTCGTTTAGTGAACCGGGGTCTCTCT
GGTTAGACCAGATCTGAGCCTGGGAGCTCTCTGGCTAACTAGGGAACCCACTGCTTAAGCCTCAATAAAG
CTTGCCTTGAGTGCTTCAAGTAGTGTGTGCCCGTCTGTTGTGTGACTCTGGTAACTAGAGATCCCTCAGA
CCCTTTTAGTCAGTGTGGAAAATCTCTAGCAGTGGCGCCCGAACAGGGACCTGAAAGCGAAAGGGAAACC
AGAGCTCTCTCGACGCAGGACTCGGCTTGCTGAAGCGCGCACGGCAAGAGGCGAGGGGCGGCGACTGGTG
AGTACGCCAAAAATTTTGACTAGCGGAGGCTAGAAGGAGAGAGATGGGTGCGAGAGCGTCAGTATTAAGC
GGGGGAGAATTAGATCGCGATGGGAAAAAATTCGGTTAAGGCCAGGGGGAAAGAAAAAATATAAATTAAA
ACATATAGTATGGGCAAGCAGGGAGCTAGAACGATTCGCAGTTAATCCTGGCCTGTTAGAAACATCAGAA
GGCTGTAGACAAATACTGGGACAGCTACAACCATCCCTTCAGACAGGATCAGAAGAACTTAGATCATTAT
ATAATACAGTAGCAACCCTCTATTGTGTGCATCAAAGGATAGAGATAAAAGACACCAAGGAAGCTTTAGA
CAAGATAGAGGAAGAGCAAAACAAAAGTAAGACCACCGCACAGCAAGCGGCCGCTGATCTTCAGACCTGG
AGGAGGAGATATGAGGGACAATTGGAGAAGTGAATTATATAAATATAAAGTAGTAAAAATTGAACCATTA
GGAGTAGCACCCACCAAGGCAAAGAGAAGAGTGGTGCAGAGAGAAAAAAGAGCAGTGGGAATAGGAGCTT
TGTTCCTTGGGTTCTTGGGAGCAGCAGGAAGCACTATGGGCGCAGCCTCAATGACGCTGACGGTACAGGC
CAGACAATTATTGTCTGGTATAGTGCAGCAGCAGAACAATTTGCTGAGGGCTATTGAGGCGCAACAGCAT
CTGTTGCAACTCACAGTCTGGGGCATCAAGCAGCTCCAGGCAAGAATCCTGGCTGTGGAAAGATACCTAA
AGGATCAACAGCTCCTGGGGATTTGGGGTTGCTCTGGAAAACTCATTTGCACCACTGCTGTGCCTTGGAA
TGCTAGTTGGAGTAATAAATCTCTGGAACAGATTTGGAATCACACGACCTGGATGGAGTGGGACAGAGAA
ATTAACAATTACACAAGCTTAATACACTCCTTAATTGAAGAATCGCAAAACCAGCAAGAAAAGAATGAAC
AAGAATTATTGGAATTAGATAAATGGGCAAGTTTGTGGAATTGGTTTAACATAACAAATTGGCTGTGGTA
TATAAAATTATTCATAATGATAGTAGGAGGCTTGGTAGGTTTAAGAATAGTTTTTGCTGTACTTTCTATA
GTGAATAGAGTTAGGCAGGGATATTCACCATTATCGTTTCAGACCCACCTCCCAACCCCGAGGGGACCCG
ACAGGCCCGAAGGAATAGAAGAAGAAGGTGGAGAGAGAGACAGAGACAGATCCATTCGATTAGTGAACGG
ATCTCGACGGTATCGGTTAACTTTTAAAAGAAAAGGGGGGATTGGGGGGTACAGTGCAGGGGAAAGAATA
GTAGACATAATAGCAACAGACATACAAACTAAAGAATTACAAAAACAAATTACAAAAATTCAAAATTTTA
TCGATCACGAGACTAGCCTCGAGAAGCTTGATATCGAATTCAAAAAAGACGGCGCTAGGATCATCGAGAC
GGTACCGTCTCCGATGATCCTAGCGCCGTCAAACAAGGCTTTTCTCCAAGGGATATTTATAGTCTCAAAA
CACACAATTACTTTACAGTTAGGGTGAGTTTCCTTTTGTGCTGTTTTTTAAAATAATAATTTAGTATTTG
TATCTCTTATAGAAATCCAAGCCTATCATGTAAAATGTAGCTAGTATTAAAAAGAACAGATTATCTGTCT
TTTATCGCACATTAAGCCTCTATAGTTACTAGGAAATATTATATGCAAATTAACCGGGGCAGGGGAGTAG
CCGAGCTTCTCCCACAAGTCTGTGCGAGGGGGCCGGCGCGGGCCTAGAGATGGCGGCGTCGGATGGATCC
ACTAGTTCTAGAGCGGCCATCGAATTCCCACGGGGTTGGGGTTGCGCCTTTTCCAAGGCAGCCCTGGGTT
TGCGCAGGGACGCGGCTGCTCTGGGCGTGGTTCCGGGAAACGCAGCGGCGCCGACCCTGGGTCTCGCACA
TTCTTCACGTCCGTTCGCAGCGTCACCCGGATCTTCGCCGCTACCCTTGTGGGCCCCCCGGCGACGCTTC
CTGCTCCGCCCCTAAGTCGGGAAGGTTCCTTGCGGTTCGCGGCGTGCCGGACGTGACAAACGGAAGCCGC
ACGACTCACTAGTACCCTCGCAGACGGACAGCGCCAGGGAGCAATGGCAGCGCGCCGACCGCGATGGGCT
GTGGCCAATAGCGGCTGCTCAGCGGGGCGCGCCGAGAGCAGCGGCCGGGAAGGGGCGGTGCGGGAGGCGG
GGTGTGGGGCGGTAGTGTGGGCCCTGTTCCTGCCCGCGCGGTGTTCCGCATTCTGCAAGCCTCCGGAGCG
CACGTCGGCAGTCGGCTCCCTCGTTGACCGAATCACCGACCTCTCTCCCCAGGGGGATCCACCGGTCGCC
ACCATGGTGAGCAAGGGCGAGGAGCTGTTCACCGGGGTGGTGCCCATCCTGGTCGAGCTGGACGGCGACG
TAAACGGCCACAAGTTCAGCGTGTCCGGCGAGGGCGAGGGCGATGCCACCTACGGCAAGCTGACCCTGAA
GTTCATCTGCACCACCGGCAAGCTGCCCGTGCCCTGGCCCACCCTCGTGACCACCCTGACCTACGGCGTG
CAGTGCTTCAGCCGCTACCCCGACCACATGAAGCAGCACGACTTCTTCAAGTCCGCCATGCCCGAAGGCT
ACGTCCAGGAGCGCACCATCTTCTTCAAGGACGACGGCAACTACAAGACCCGCGCCGAGGTGAAGTTCGA
GGGCGACACCCTGGTGAACCGCATCGAGCTGAAGGGCATCGACTTCAAGGAGGACGGCAACATCCTGGGG
CACAAGCTGGAGTACAACTACAACAGCCACAACGTCTATATCATGGCCGACAAGCAGAAGAACGGCATCA
AGGTGAACTTCAAGATCCGCCACAACATCGAGGACGGCAGCGTGCAGCTCGCCGACCACTACCAGCAGAA
CACCCCCATCGGCGACGGCCCCGTGCTGCTGCCCGACAACCACTACCTGAGCACCCAGTCCGCCCTGAGC
AAAGACCCCAACGAGAAGCGCGATCACATGGTCCTGCTGGAGTTCGTGACCGCCGCCGGGATCACTCTCG
GCATGGACGAGCTGTACAAGTAAAGCGGCCGCGTCGACAATCAACCTCTGGATTACAAAATTTGTGAAAG
ATTGACTGGTATTCTTAACTATGTTGCTCCTTTTACGCTATGTGGATACGCTGCTTTAATGCCTTTGTAT
CATGCTATTGCTTCCCGTATGGCTTTCATTTTCTCCTCCTTGTATAAATCCTGGTTGCTGTCTCTTTATG
AGGAGTTGTGGCCCGTTGTCAGGCAACGTGGCGTGGTGTGCACTGTGTTTGCTGACGCAACCCCCACTGG
TTGGGGCATTGCCACCACCTGTCAGCTCCTTTCCGGGACTTTCGCTTTCCCCCTCCCTATTGCCACGGCG
GAACTCATCGCCGCCTGCCTTGCCCGCTGCTGGACAGGGGCTCGGCTGTTGGGCACTGACAATTCCGTGG
TGTTGTCGGGGAAGCTGACGTCCTTTCCATGGCTGCTCGCCTGTGTTGCCACCTGGATTCTGCGCGGGAC
GTCCTTCTGCTACGTCCCTTCGGCCCTCAATCCAGCGGACCTTCCTTCCCGCGGCCTGCTGCCGGCTCTG
CGGCCTCTTCCGCGTCTTCGCCTTCGCCCTCAGACGAGTCGGATCTCCCTTTGGGCCGCCTCCCCGCCTG
GAATTCGAGCTCGGTACCTTTAAGACCAATGACTTACAAGGCAGCTGTAGATCTTAGCCACTTTTTAAAA
GAAAAGGGGGGACTGGAAGGGCTAATTCACTCCCAACGAAGACAAGATCTGCTTTTTGCTTGTACTGGGT
CTCTCTGGTTAGACCAGATCTGAGCCTGGGAGCTCTCTGGCTAACTAGGGAACCCACTGCTTAAGCCTCA
ATAAAGCTTGCCTTGAGTGCTTCAAGTAGTGTGTGCCCGTCTGTTGTGTGACTCTGGTAACTAGAGATCC
CTCAGACCCTTTTAGTCAGTGTGGAAAATCTCTAGCAGTAGTAGTTCATGTCATCTTATTATTCAGTATT
TATAACTTGCAAAGAAATGAATATCAGAGAGTGAGAGGAACTTGTTTATTGCAGCTTATAATGGTTACAA
ATAAAGCAATAGCATCACAAATTTCACAAATAAAGCATTTTTTTCACTGCATTCTAGTTGTGGTTTGTCC
AAACTCATCAATGTATCTTATCATGTCTGGCTCTAGCTATCCCGCCCCTAACTCCGCCCAGTTCCGCCCA
TTCTCCGCCCCATGGCTGACTAATTTTTTTTATTTATGCAGAGGCCGAGGCCGCCTCGGCCTCTGAGCTA
TTCCAGAAGTAGTGAGGAGGCTTTTTTGGAGGCCTAGGCTTTTGCGTCGAGACGTACCCAATTCGCCCTA
TAGTGAGTCGTATTACGCGCGCTCACTGGCCGTCGTTTTACAACGTCGTGACTGGGAAAACCCTGGCGTT
ACCCAACTTAATCGCCTTGCAGCACATCCCCCTTTCGCCAGCTGGCGTAATAGCGAAGAGGCCCGCACCG
ATCGCCCTTCCCAACAGTTGCGCAGCCTGAATGGCGAATGGCGCG
[124 nt withheld, positions 7676-7799]
C
[91 nt withheld, positions 7801-7891]
A
[49 nt withheld, positions 7893-7941]
CCTTTGACGTTGGAGTCCACGTTCTTT
[37 nt withheld, positions 7969-8005]
ACCCTATCTCGGTCTATTCTTTTGATTTATAAGGGATTTTGCCGATTTCGGCCTATTGGTTAAAAAATGA
GCTGATTTAACAAAAATTTAACGCGAATTTTAACAAAATATTAACGTTTACAATTTCC
