>Addgene plasmid #46638 | AB.pCCL.sin.cPPT.U6.miR-92a-Decoy.hPGK.GFP.WPRE | addgene partial sequence | sequence record 67156 | pBluescript-SK 5'-tctagaactagtggatc-3'
CCGCGCCGGCCCCCTCGCACAGACTTGTGGGAGAAGCTCGGCTACTCCCCTGCCCCGGTTAATTTGCATA
TAATATTTCCTAGTAACTATAGAGGCTTAATGTGCGATAAAAGACAGATAATCTGTTCTTTTTAATACTA
GCTACATTTTACATGATAGGCTTGGATTTCTATAAGAGATACAAATACTAAATTATTATTTTAAAAAACA
GCACAAAAGGAAACTCACCCTAACTGTAAAGTAATTGTGTGTTTTGAGACTATAAATATCCCTTGGAGAA
AAGCCTTGTTTGACGGCGCTAGGATCATCAACCAGGCCGGGAGTAGTGCAATACAAGTATTCTGGTCACA
GAATACAACCAGGCCGGGAGTAGTGCAATACAAGATGATCCTAGCGCCGTCTTTTTTGAATTCGATATCA
AGCTTCTCGAGGCTAGTCTCGTGATCGATAAAATTTTGAATTTTTGTAATTTGTTTTTGTAATTCTTTAG
TTTGTATGTCTGTTGCTATTATGTCTACTATTCTTTCCCCTGCACTGTACCCCCCAATCCCCCCTTTTCT
TTTAAAAGTTAACCGAT
